Addgene plasmid #162319: pCRISPR2_IRdist_scram
Purpose: P. aeruginosa PA14 CRISPR2 locus, with a scrambled distal Inverted Repeat of the upstream motif
Depositing lab: Blake Wiedenheft. Depositing organization: Montana State University. Publication: Distribution and phasing of sequence motifs that facilitate CRISPR adaptation. Santiago-Frangos A, Buyukyoruk M, Wiegand T, Krishna P, Wiedenheft B. Curr Biol. 2021 Aug 23;31(16):3515-3524.e6. doi: 10.1016/j.cub.2021.05.068. Epub 2021 Jun 25. PubMed 34174210.
Backbone
  Vector backbone: pHERD30T
  Backbone size w/o insert (bp): 5000
  Total vector size (bp): 7000
  Vector type: Bacterial Expression
Growth in bacteria
  Bacterial resistance: Gentamicin, 10 μg/mL
  Growth temperature: 37°C
  Growth strain: DH5alpha
  Copy number: High Copy
Gene/Insert
  Gene/Insert name: Pseudomonas aeruginosa PA14 CRISPR2 locus (alt name: P. aeruginosa PA14 CRISPR locus adjacent to the Cas1 gene)
  Species: Pseudomonas aeruginosa UCBPP-PA14
  Insert size (bp): 1900
  Mutation: The distal Upstream Motif site is scrambled
  Promoter: pBAD
  Cloning method: Restriction Enzyme; 5′ cloning site NcoI (unknown if destroyed); 3′ cloning site SphI (unknown if destroyed)
  Sequencing primers: 5′ pBAD_F
Terms and licenses: Academic/Nonprofit Terms; Industry Terms: Not Available to Industry
How to cite: pCRISPR2_IRdist_scram was a gift from Blake Wiedenheft (Addgene plasmid # 162319 ; http://n2t.net/addgene:162319 ; RRID:Addgene_162319)
