[The description below was written by a language model from this plasmid's Addgene catalogue record and pLannotate feature annotations shown in this document.]
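Description:
pCRISPR2_IRdist_scram is a roughly 7 kb bacterial plasmid built on pHERD30T, an Escherichia–Pseudomonas shuttle vector. It carries a high-copy ColE1/pUC-type origin for propagation in E. coli, together with the pRO1600 oriV and its cognate Rep protein, which allow replication in Pseudomonas aeruginosa. An incP oriT permits conjugative mobilisation from a suitable donor strain. Selection is by gentamicin, conferred by the aacC1 acetyltransferase gene driven by a class 1 integron Pc promoter. The annotated β-lactamase and lacZα segments are only fragments left over from the backbone's construction.

The insert, about 1.9 kb and cloned between NcoI and SphI, is the CRISPR2 locus of P. aeruginosa UCBPP-PA14, the array that lies adjacent to the cas1 gene in the native genome. The feature table shows 22 direct repeats, each 28 nt long and spaced at a regular period of about 60 nt, on the same strand as the upstream araBAD promoter and T7 gene 10 ribosome binding site. The divergently transcribed araC regulator makes that promoter arabinose-inducible. The defining change in this variant is that the distal inverted repeat of the upstream motif has been scrambled. This mutated element is not separately annotated in the feature table, so its exact position cannot be read from the record.

The associated work concerns sequence motifs that facilitate CRISPR adaptation. The plasmid therefore most likely serves as a mutant array substrate, to be compared with wild-type or otherwise altered versions when testing how the upstream motif contributes to new spacer acquisition.
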