Features (pLannotate 1.2.2; 33 found; start..end, strand, type, name):
     22..44      -  RBS            RBS: efficient ribosome binding site from bacteriophage T7 gene 10 (Olins and Rangwala, 1989)
     71..355     -  promoter       araBAD promoter: araBAD; promoter of the L-arabinose operon of E. coli; the araC regulatory gene is transcribed in the opposite direction (Guzman et al., 1995)
    382..1260    +  CDS            araC: L-arabinose regulatory protein; araC
   1417..1525    +  oriT           oriT: incP origin of transfer
   1595..2183    -  rep_origin     ori: high-copy-number ColE1/pMB1/pBR322/pUC origin of replication
   2355..2907    -  CDS            bla(M) (fragment): β-lactamase lacking the signal sequence; bla(M); allows cytosolic expression of β-lactamase
   2984..3517    -  CDS            GmR: gentamycin acetyltransferase; aacC1; confers resistance to gentamycin
   3687..3715    -  promoter       Pc promoter: intI1 (promoter lies within the coding sequence); class 1 integron promoter
   3756..4107    -  rep_origin     pRO1600 oriV: broad-host-range origin of replication from Pseudomonas aeruginosa plasmid pRO1600; requires the pRO1600 Rep protein for replication (West et al., 1994)
   4121..4954    +  CDS            pRO1600 Rep: replication protein for the broad-host-range plasmid pRO1600 from Pseudomonas aeruginosa&nbsp
   4985..5132    -  CDS            lacZα (fragment): LacZα fragment of β-galactosidase; lacZ fragment
   5450..5477    -  ncRNA          CRISPR-DR4: Accession: RF01317 - CRISPR RNA direct repeat element
   5510..5537    -  ncRNA          CRISPR-DR4: Accession: RF01317 - CRISPR RNA direct repeat element
   5570..5597    -  ncRNA          CRISPR-DR4: Accession: RF01317 - CRISPR RNA direct repeat element
   5630..5657    -  ncRNA          CRISPR-DR4: Accession: RF01317 - CRISPR RNA direct repeat element
   5690..5717    -  ncRNA          CRISPR-DR4: Accession: RF01317 - CRISPR RNA direct repeat element
   5750..5777    -  ncRNA          CRISPR-DR4: Accession: RF01317 - CRISPR RNA direct repeat element
   5810..5837    -  ncRNA          CRISPR-DR4: Accession: RF01317 - CRISPR RNA direct repeat element
   5870..5897    -  ncRNA          CRISPR-DR4: Accession: RF01317 - CRISPR RNA direct repeat element
   5930..5957    -  ncRNA          CRISPR-DR4: Accession: RF01317 - CRISPR RNA direct repeat element
   5990..6017    -  ncRNA          CRISPR-DR4: Accession: RF01317 - CRISPR RNA direct repeat element
   6050..6077    -  ncRNA          CRISPR-DR4: Accession: RF01317 - CRISPR RNA direct repeat element
   6110..6137    -  ncRNA          CRISPR-DR4: Accession: RF01317 - CRISPR RNA direct repeat element
   6170..6197    -  ncRNA          CRISPR-DR4: Accession: RF01317 - CRISPR RNA direct repeat element
   6230..6257    -  ncRNA          CRISPR-DR4: Accession: RF01317 - CRISPR RNA direct repeat element
   6290..6317    -  ncRNA          CRISPR-DR4: Accession: RF01317 - CRISPR RNA direct repeat element
   6350..6377    -  ncRNA          CRISPR-DR4: Accession: RF01317 - CRISPR RNA direct repeat element
   6410..6437    -  ncRNA          CRISPR-DR4: Accession: RF01317 - CRISPR RNA direct repeat element
   6470..6497    -  ncRNA          CRISPR-DR4: Accession: RF01317 - CRISPR RNA direct repeat element
   6530..6557    -  ncRNA          CRISPR-DR4: Accession: RF01317 - CRISPR RNA direct repeat element
   6590..6617    -  ncRNA          CRISPR-DR4: Accession: RF01317 - CRISPR RNA direct repeat element
   6651..6678    -  ncRNA          CRISPR-DR4: Accession: RF01317 - CRISPR RNA direct repeat element
   6711..6738    -  ncRNA          CRISPR-DR4: Accession: RF01317 - CRISPR RNA direct repeat element
>Addgene plasmid #162319 | pCRISPR2_IRdist_scram | addgene full sequence | sequence record 416375 | Addgene NGS Result
AGGCATCCATGGGTATGTATATCTCCTTCTTAAAGTTAAACAAAATTATTTCTAGCCCAAAAAAACGGGT
ATGGAGAAACAGTAGAGAGTTGCGATAAAAAGCGTCAGGTAGGATCCGCTAATCTTATGGATAAAAATGC
TATGGCATAGCAAAGTGTGACGCCGTGCAAATAATCAATGTGGACTTTTCTGCCGTGATTATAGACACTT
TTGTTACGCGTTTTTGTCATGGCTTTGGTCCCGCTTTGTTACAGAATGCTTTTAATAAGCGGGGTTACCG
GTTTGGTTAGCGAGAAGAGCCAGTAAAAGACGCAGTGACGGCAATGTCTGATGCAATATGGACAATTGGT
TTCTTCTCTGAATGGCGGGAGTATGAAAAGTATGGCTGAAGCGCAAAATGATCCCCTGCTGCCGGGATAC
TCGTTTAATGCCCATCTGGTGGCGGGTTTAACGCCGATTGAGGCCAACGGTTATCTCGATTTTTTTATCG
ACCGACCGCTGGGAATGAAAGGTTATATTCTCAATCTCACCATTCGCGGTCAGGGGGTGGTGAAAAATCA
GGGACGAGAATTTGTTTGCCGACCGGGTGATATTTTGCTGTTCCCGCCAGGAGAGATTCATCACTACGGT
CGTCATCCGGAGGCTCGCGAATGGTATCACCAGTGGGTTTACTTTCGTCCGCGCGCCTACTGGCATGAAT
GGCTTAACTGGCCGTCAATATTTGCCAATACGGGGTTCTTTCGCCCGGATGAAGCGCACCAGCCGCATTT
CAGCGACCTGTTTGGGCAAATCATTAACGCCGGGCAAGGGGAAGGGCGCTATTCGGAGCTGCTGGCGATA
AATCTGCTTGAGCAATTGTTACTGCGGCGCATGGAAGCGATTAACGAGTCGCTCCATCCACCGATGGATA
ATCGGGTACGCGAGGCTTGTCAGTACATCAGCGATCACCTGGCAGACAGCAATTTTGATATCGCCAGCGT
CGCACAGCATGTTTGCTTGTCGCCGTCGCGTCTGTCACATCTTTTCCGCCAGCAGTTAGGGATTAGCGTC
TTAAGCTGGCGCGAGGACCAACGTATCAGCCAGGCGAAGCTGCTTTTGAGCACCACCCGGATGCCTATCG
CCACCGTCGGTCGCAATGTTGGTTTTGACGATCAACTCTATTTCTCGCGGGTATTTAAAAAATGCACCGG
GGCCAGCCCGAGCGAGTTCCGTGCCGGTTGTGAAGAAAAAGTGAATGATGTAGCCGTCAAGTTGTCATAA
TTTGGGGATTCCTTAAGGTATACTTTCCGCTGCATAACCCTGCTTCGGGGTCATTATAGCGATTTTTTCG
GTATATCCATCCTTTTTCGCACGATATACAGGATTTTGCCAAAGGGTTCGTGTAGACTTTCCTTGGTGTA
TCCAACGGCGTCAGCCGGGCAGGATAGGTGAAGTAGGCCCACCCGCGAGCGGGTGTTCCTTCTTCACTGT
CCCTTATTCGCACCTGGCGGTGCTCAACGGGAATCCTGCTCTGCGAGGCTGGCCGATAAGCTAGCTTGTG
AGCAAAAGGCCAGCAAAAGGCCAGGAACCGTAAAAAGGCCGCGTTGCTGGCGTTTTTCCATAGGCTCCGC
CCCCCTGACGAGCATCACAAAAATCGACGCTCAAGTCAGAGGTGGCGAAACCCGACAGGACTATAAAGAT
ACCAGGCGTTTCCCCCTGGAAGCTCCCTCGTGCGCTCTCCTGTTCCGACCCTGCCGCTTACCGGATACCT
GTCCGCCTTTCTCCCTTCGGGAAGCGTGGCGCTTTCTCATAGCTCACGCTGTAGGTATCTCAGTTCGGTG
TAGGTCGTTCGCTCCAAGCTGGGCTGTGTGCACGAACCCCCCGTTCAGCCCGACCGCTGCGCCTTATCCG
GTAACTATCGTCTTGAGTCCAACCCGGTAAGACACGACTTATCGCCACTGGCAGCAGCCACTGGTAACAG
GATTAGCAGAGCGAGGTATGTAGGCGGTGCTACAGAGTTCTTGAAGTGGTGGCCTAACTACGGCTACACT
AGAAGAACAGTATTTGGTATCTGCGCTCTGCTGAAGCCAGTTACCTTCGGAAAAAGAGTTGGTAGCTCTT
GATCCGGCAAACAAACCACCGCTGGTAGCGGTGGTTTTTTTGTTTGCAAGCAGCAGATTACGCGCAGAAA
AAAAGGATCTCAAGAAGATCCTTTGATCTTTTCTACGGGGTCTGACGCTCAGTGGAACGAAAACTCACGT
TAAGGGATTTTGGTCATGAGATTATCAAAAAGGATCTTCACCTAGATCCTTTTAAATTAAAAATGAAGTT
TTAAATCAATCTAAAGTATATATGAGTAAACTTGGTCTGACAGTTACCAATGCTTAATCAGTGAGGCACC
TATCTCAGCGATCTGTCTATTTCGTTCATCCATAGTTGCCTGACTCCCCGTCGTGTAGATAACTACGATA
CGGGAGGGCTTACCATCTGGCCCCAGTGCTGCAATGATACCGCGAGACCCACGCTCACCGGCTCCAGATT
TATCAGCAATAAACCAGCCAGCCGGAAGGGCCGAGCGCAGAAGTGGTCCTGCAACTTTATCCGCCTCCAT
CCAGTCTATTAATTGTTGCCGGGAAGCTAGAGTAAGTAGTTCGCCAGTTAATAGTTTGCGCAACGTTGTT
GCCATTGCTACAGGCATCGTGGTGTCACGCTCGTCGTTTGGTATGGCTTCATTCAGCTCCGGTTCCCAAC
GATCAAGGCGAGTTACATGATCCCCCATGTTGTGCAAAAAAGCGGTTAGCTCCTTCGGTCCTCCGATCGT
TGTCAGAAGTAAGTTGGCCGCAGTGTTATCACTCATGGTTATGGCAGCACTGCATAATTCTCTTACTGTC
ATGCCATCCGTAAGATGCTTTTCTGTGACTGGTGAGTCGAATTGGCCGCGGCGTTGTGACAATTTACCGA
ACAACTCCGCGGCCGGGAAGCCGATCTCGGCTTGAACGAATTGTTAGGTGGCGGTACTTGGGTCGATATC
AAAGTGCATCACTTCTTCCCGTATGCCCAACTTTGTATAGAGAGCCACTGCGGGATCGTCACCGTAATCT
GCTTGCACGTAGATCACATAAGCACCAAGCGCGTTGGCCTCATGCTTGAGGAGATTGATGAGCGCGGTGG
CAATGCCCTGCCTCCGGTGCTCGCCGGAGACTGCGAGATCATAGATATAGATCTCACTACGCGGCTGCTC
AAACTTGGGCAGAACGTAAGCCGCGAGAGCGCCAACAACCGCTTCTTGGTCGAAGGCAGCAAGCGCGATG
AATGTCTTACTACGGAGCAAGTTCCCGAGGTAATCGGAGTCCGGCTGATGTTGGGAGTAGGTGGCTACGT
CTCCGAACTCACGACCGAAAAGATCAAGAGCAGCCCGCATGGATTTGACTTGGTCAGGGCCGAGCCTACA
TGTGCGAATGATGCCCATACTTGAGCCACCTAACTTTGTTTTAGGGCGACTGCCCTGCTGCGTAACATCG
TTGCTGCTCCATAACATCAAACATCGACCCACGGCGTAACGCGCTTGCTGCTTGGATGCCCGAGGCATAG
ACTGTACAAAAAAACAGTCATAACAAGCCATGAAAACCGCCACTGCGCCGTTACCACCGCTGCGTTCGGT
CAAGGTTCTGGACCAGTTGCGTGAGCGCATACGCTACTTGCATTACAGTTTACGAACCGAACAGGCTTAT
GTCAATTCGCGCCGCTGGTGCCGCTGGTTGGACGCCAAGGGTGAATCCGCCTCGATACCCTGATTACTCG
CTTCCTGCGCCCTCTCAGGCGGCGATAGGGGACTGGTAAAACGGGGATTGCCCAGACGCCTCCCCCGCCC
CTTCAGGGGCACAAATGCGGCCCCAACGGGGCCACGTAGTGGTGCGTTTTTTGCGTTTCCACCCTTTTCT
TCCTTTTCCCTTTTAAACCTTTTAGGACGTCTACAGGCCACGTAATCCGTGGCCTGTAGAGTTTAAAAAG
GGACGGATTTGTTGCCATTAAGGGACGGATTTGTTGTTAAGAAGGGACGGATTTGTTGTTGTAAAGGGAC
GGATTTGTTGTATTGTGGGACGCAGATACAGTGTCCCCTTATACACAAGGAATGTCGAACGTGGCCTCAC
CCCCAATGGTTTACAAAAGCAATGCCCTGGTCGAGGCCGCGTATCGCCTCAGTGTTCAGGAACAGCGGAT
CGTTCTGGCCTGTATTAGCCAGGTGAAGAGGAGCGAGCCTGTCACCGATGAAGTGATGTATTCAGTGACG
GCGGAGGACATAGCGACGATGGCGGGTGTCCCTATCGAATCTTCCTACAACCAGCTCAAAGAAGCGGCCC
TGCGCCTGAAACGGCGGGAAGTCCGGTTAACCCAAGAGCCCAATGGCAAGGGGAAAAGACCGAGTGTGAT
GATTACCGGCTGGGTGCAAACAATCATCTACCGGGAGGGTGAGGGCCGTGTAGAACTCAGGTTCACCAAA
GACATGCTGCCGTACCTGACGGAACTCACCAAACAGTTCACCAAATACGCCTTGGCTGACGTGGCCAAGA
TGGACAGCACCCACGCGATCAGGCTTTACGAGCTGCTCATGCAATGGGACAGCATCGGCCAGCGCGAAAT
AGAAATTGACCAGCTGCGAAAGTGGTTTCAACTGGAAGGCCGGTATCCCTCGATCAAGGACTTCAAGTTG
CGAGTGCTTGATCCAGCCGTGACGCAGATCAACGAGCACAGCCCGCTACAGGTGGAGTGGGCGCAGCGAA
AGACCGGGCGCAAGGTCACACATCTGTTGTTCAGTTTTGGACCGAAGAAGCCCGCCAAGGCGGTGGGTAA
GGCCCCAGCGAAGCGCAAGGCCGGGAAGATTTCAGATGCTGAGATCGCGAAACAGGCTCGCCCTGGTGAG
ACATGGGAAGCGGCCCGCGCTCGACTAACCCAGATGCCGCTGGATCTGGCCTAGAGGCCGTGGCCACCAC
GGCCCGGCCTGCCTTTCAGGCTGCGCAACTGTTGGGAAGGGCGATCGGTGCGGGCCTCTTCGCTATTACG
CCAGCTGGCGAAAGGGGGATGTGCTGCAAGGCGATTAAGTTGGGTAACGCCAGGGTTTTCCCAGTCACGA
CGTTGTAAAACGACGGCCAGTGCCAAGCTTGCATGCGAGTGAAGGATCGTCTTCAGTTCGCTGGGAGAAA
TGTCGTCCATGTTGACCGTGGCCTGTCCCTATCGGATCTATCGAATTCTGCGCCAAGGCAACTGTTTAGC
GGATATGGCCGATTGCCGCTACCCCGTTTTCGTCTGTGTGAGGAGCGTGAGCTTCCAAGCGAGGCACATT
GTCGTGGACGGGCGAGGCTGGCGGGCGGGGTAGGAACTTTATATTCGGATGTTTGGTAGTGGGATGGGGA
GGGTGGTTCTGCCTAGACGGCAGCGAACCCGGCGGCTGTTGTGGCCGAGGTGGGTTCGAGTTTCTTAGCT
GCCTACACGGCAGTGAACTGGATTCATGTATCAGGCATCGTACTCGGCAATTTCTTAGCTGCCTACACGG
CAGTGAACCAGGTAGACGCGGACATCAAGCCCGCCGTGAATTTCTTAGCTGCCTACACGGCAGTGAACGA
GAGCCGCAGGGAGCGGGGCCGCAAACTCCTTTTCTTAGCTGCCTACACGGCAGTGAACTGGAGGCGACCG
AACCCGGGCTGTTCGAGGATTTTCTTAGCTGCCTACACGGCAGTGAACAACCGCGCGCAACAGCTGTGCA
TCGTCACCTTTTTCTTAGCTGCCTACACGGCAGTGAACCGTCTCGATGCTGCCGTCGATGAGCGTCTTGT
TTTCTTAGCTGCCTACACGGCAGTGAACTTATCAAGCGGCTGTGCTGGGCCTGTTTCGTTTTTCTTAGCT
GCCTACACGGCAGTGAACGCCTTCGGTGGTGATCTTTCCGTTGTTTGCCTTTTCTTAGCTGCCTACACGG
CAGTGAACAATCGTGCTCGAGATACCAGCCATCCGCGCACTTTCTTAGCTGCCTACACGGCAGTGAACAA
CAGAACCGCGCACCTCGATCAGCCTCGCATTTTCTTAGCTGCCTACACGGCAGTGAACGTAAATCCAGCG
CCTGGGCTGCGCATTGTCCATTTCTTAGCTGCCTACACGGCAGTGAACCACGCAGCCAGGCTCGAACATC
GGCCCGGCTTTTTCTTAGCTGCCTACACGGCAGTGAACTACTACGACGACGCTTTGCAGGCTGATATTCA
TTTCTTAGCTGCCTACACGGCAGTGAACACGACGCGACCAGAATCGCGATTTGCACCCACTTTCTTAGCT
GCCTACACGGCAGTGAACGCGCTGACGCCGCATTCGGCGATCTGCTTCGTTTTCTTAGCTGCCTACACGG
CAGTGAACCGGGCGCTTGCGCCGGATCGGCGAATTGGATGTTTCTTAGCTGCCTACACGGCAGTGAACCC
GGGCTGGATGGACTCGAAGGGCGCCAGGCTTTTCTTAGCTGCCTACACGGCAGTGAACGACCAGATCCTG
CCGCAGTACTGGCAGGACCGTTTCTTAGCTGCCTACACGGCAGTGAACGTCGCAGCCACTGTGTCGGCCA
AAACCAGGTCTTTCTTAGCTGCCTACACGGCAGTGAACTTGACGAACGCCGTCCAGAAGTCACCACCCGG
CTTTCTTAGCTGCCTACACGGCAGTGAACACCGCGCTCGACTACTACAACGTCCGGCTGATTTTCTTAGC
TGCCTACACGGCAGTGAACTAGCTCCGAAAACCTATAACCATTTGAAGGAAAAAGAAATACCGAGTTTTT
CCCGCCAGAAACCCTCTTTTTTCGAGGTCTCGTAACTTGCTGATTTATAAGGGCGTAAGAAATCGTCCGT
AACCTGGTATGGAAGCTTCGGGCAATTGGCGGCCGTTTCGCGAGGACCGGGACGGCGATCAACCGTGCCG
TTCGGGCGCGAAAGGTCTTTTGATGGGCGATGCCGCAAAGCCCCCGGCCAGGCCGGGGGCGTCGCGCCAG
GGAGCGGCGCTACAGGCTCGGGTGGCCCGCCTCGATTTCGGACA
